Addgene plasmid #99123: pAAV-CAG-mRuby2
Purpose: An AAV genome that ubiquitously expresses the fluorescent protein mRuby2 from the CAG promoter
Depositing lab: Viviana Gradinaru. Depositing organization: California Institute of Technology. Publication: Engineered AAVs for efficient noninvasive gene delivery to the central and peripheral nervous systems. Chan KY, Jang MJ, Yoo BB, Greenbaum A, Ravi N, Wu WL, Sanchez-Guardado L, Lois C, Mazmanian SK, Deverman BE, Gradinaru V. Nat Neurosci. 2017 Aug;20(8):1172-1179. doi: 10.1038/nn.4593. Epub 2017 Jun 26. PubMed 28671695.
Backbone
  Vector backbone: pAAV
  Vector type: Mammalian Expression, AAV
Growth in bacteria
  Bacterial resistance: Ampicillin, 100 μg/mL
  Growth temperature: 37°C
  Growth strain: NEB Stable
  Copy number: High Copy
Gene/Insert
  Gene/Insert name: mRuby2
  Insert size (bp): 3299
  Promoter: CAG
  Cloning method: Restriction Enzyme; 5′ cloning site KpnI (not destroyed); 3′ cloning site EcoRI/HindIII (not destroyed)
Terms and licenses: Academic/Nonprofit Terms; Industry Terms: Not Available to Industry
How to cite: pAAV-CAG-mRuby2 was a gift from Viviana Gradinaru (Addgene plasmid # 99123 ; http://n2t.net/addgene:99123 ; RRID:Addgene_99123)
