[The description below was written by a language model from this plasmid's Addgene catalogue record and pLannotate feature annotations shown in this document.]
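Description:
pAAV-CAG-mRuby2 is an AAV transfer (genome) plasmid of about 5.9 kb, built on a pAAV backbone and intended for mammalian expression, either by direct transfection or after packaging into recombinant adeno-associated virus. In bacteria it is maintained at high copy through a ColE1/pUC-type origin and selected with ampicillin via the β-lactamase gene and its own promoter. An f1 phage origin is also present in the backbone, along with small annotated remnants of pBR322 bom and rop sequences that are unlikely to be functional.

The payload sits between AAV2 inverted terminal repeats, which provide the cis signals for replication and encapsidation of the genome. The downstream ITR is annotated in full, whereas the upstream one is detected only as two short fragments, which may reflect the difficulty of sequencing or annotating these hairpin repeats rather than a real truncation. Expression is driven by the CAG promoter, seen here as the CMV immediate-early enhancer, the chicken β-actin promoter and chimeric β-actin/rabbit β-globin intron sequence; the short HBB hit is most likely the β-globin part of this element rather than a separate coding region. This strong, ubiquitous promoter drives mRuby2, a constitutively fluorescent red protein derived from Entacmaea quadricolor. Downstream, a WPRE boosts transcript stability and expression, and the human growth hormone polyadenylation signal terminates the message. Retained KpnI and EcoRI/HindIII sites flank the insert.

The construct serves as a broadly expressing red reporter genome, and was deposited in connection with work on engineered AAV capsids for noninvasive gene delivery to the central and peripheral nervous systems, where such a reporter can be used to visualize transduced cells.
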