Features (pLannotate 1.2.2; 19 found; start..end, strand, type, name):
     12..39      +  repeat_region  AAV2 ITR (fragment): inverted terminal repeat of adeno-associated virus serotype 2 inverted
     68..95      +  repeat_region  AAV2 ITR (fragment): inverted terminal repeat of adeno-associated virus serotype 2 inverted
    210..513     +  enhancer       CMV enhancer: human cytomegalovirus immediate early enhancer
    515..792     +  promoter       chicken β-actin promoter: No description available
    793..928     +  intron         hybrid intron (fragment): hybrid between chicken β-actin (CBA) and minute virus of mice (MMV) introns (Gray et al., 2011)
    993..1198    +  intron         chimeric intron (fragment): chimera between introns from chicken β-actin and rabbit β-globin
   1196..1258    +  CDS            HBB (fragment): HBB_LEPEU - Experimental evidence at protein level: Swiss-Prot protein existence level 1. Involved in oxygen transport from the lung to the various peripheral tissues. From Lepus europaeus (European hare).
   1274..1984    +  CDS            mRuby2: mRuby2 is a basic (constitutively fluorescent) red fluorescent protein published in 2012, derived from Entacmaea quadricolor. It has moderate acid sensitivity.
   1988..2012    +  misc_feature   MCS (fragment): pBluescript multiple cloning site
   2012..2600    +  misc_feature   WPRE: woodchuck hepatitis virus posttranscriptional regulatory element
   2632..3108    +  polyA_signal   hGH poly(A) signal: human growth hormone polyadenylation signal
   3148..3288    +  repeat_region  AAV2 ITR: inverted terminal repeat of adeno-associated virus serotype 2 inverted
   3293..3344    -  misc_feature   bom (fragment): basis of mobility region from pBR322
   3363..3818    +  rep_origin     f1 ori (sequence partly withheld): f1 bacteriophage origin of replication; arrow indicates direction of (+) strand synthesis
   3819..3868    -  misc_feature   bom (fragment): basis of mobility region from pBR322
   3970..4005    -  CDS            rop (fragment): Rop protein, which maintains plasmids at low copy number; rop
   4100..4204    +  promoter       AmpR promoter: bla
   4205..5065    +  CDS            AmpR: β-lactamase; bla; confers resistance to ampicillin, carbenicillin, and related antibiotics
   5236..5824    +  rep_origin     ori: high-copy-number ColE1/pMB1/pBR322/pUC origin of replication
>Addgene plasmid #99123 | pAAV-CAG-mRuby2 | addgene full sequence | sequence record 189656 | Addgene NGS Result
CCTGCAGGCAGCTGCGCGCTCGCTCGCTCACTGAGGCCGCCCGGGCGTCGGGCGACCTTTGGTCGCCCGG
CCTCAGTGAGCGAGCGAGCGCGCAGAGAGGGAGTGGCCAACTCCATCACTAGGGGTTCCTGCGGCCGCAC
GCGTAACACTAGTTATTAATAGTAATCAATTACGGGGTCATTAGTTCATAGCCCATATATGGAGTTCCGC
GTTACATAACTTACGGTAAATGGCCCGCCTGGCTGACCGCCCAACGACCCCCGCCCATTGACGTCAATAA
TGACGTATGTTCCCATAGTAACGCCAATAGGGACTTTCCATTGACGTCAATGGGTGGAGTATTTACGGTA
AACTGCCCACTTGGCAGTACATCAAGTGTATCATATGCCAAGTACGCCCCCTATTGACGTCAATGACGGT
AAATGGCCCGCCTGGCATTATGCCCAGTACATGACCTTATGGGACTTTCCTACTTGGCAGTACATCTACG
TATTAGTCATCGCTATTACCATGGTCGAGGTGAGCCCCACGTTCTGCTTCACTCTCCCCATCTCCCCCCC
CTCCCCACCCCCAATTTTGTATTTATTTATTTTTTAATTATTTTGTGCAGCGATGGGGGCGGGGGGGGGG
GGGGGGCGCGCGCCAGGCGGGGCGGGGCGGGGCGAGGGGCGGGGCGGGGCGAGGCGGAGAGGTGCGGCGG
CAGCCAATCAGAGCGGCGCGCTCCGAAAGTTTCCTTTTATGGCGAGGCGGCGGCGGCGGCGGCCCTATAA
AAAGCGAAGCGCGCGGCGGGCGGGAGTCGCTGCGCGCGGCCTTCGCCCCGTGCCCCGCTCCGCCGCCGCC
TCGCGCCGCCCGCCCCGGCTCTGACTGACCGCGTTACTCCCACAGGTGAGCGGGCGGGACGGCCCTTCTC
CTCCGGGCTGTAATTAGCGCTTGGTTTAATGACGGCTTGTTTCTTTTCTGTGGCTGCGTGAAAGCCTTGA
GGGGCTCCGGGAGCGCCGGCAGGAAGGAAATGGGCGGGGAGGGCCTTCGTGCGTCGCCGCGCCGCCGTCC
CCTTCTCCCTCTCCAGCCTCGGGGCTGTCCGCGGGGGGACGGCTGCCTTCGGGGGGGACGGGGCAGGGCG
GGGTTCGGCTTCTGGCGTGTGACCGGCGGCTCTAGAGCCTCTGCTAACCATGTTCATGCCTTCTTCTTTT
TCCTACAGCTCCTGGGCAACGTGCTGGTTATTGTGCTGTCTCATCATTTTGGCAAAGAATTGCGGCCCAA
CGGTACCGCCACCATGGTGAGCAAGGGAGAGGAACTCATCAAGGAGAACATGCGCATGAAGGTAGTCATG
GAAGGGTCTGTGAATGGGCATCAGTTCAAGTGCACAGGGGAAGGTGAAGGGAATCCCTACATGGGTACTC
AGACCATGAGGATCAAGGTTATTGAAGGTGGCCCTCTCCCGTTTGCCTTCGACATTCTTGCCACTAGCTT
CATGTATGGCAGTCGGACCTTCATCAAGTACCCCAAAGGCATTCCAGACTTCTTCAAACAGTCCTTTCCA
GAGGGCTTCACATGGGAAAGGGTGACCCGTTACGAGGATGGTGGTGTGGTCACAGTCATGCAGGACACTA
GTCTGGAGGACGGATGTCTGGTCTATCACGTGCAAGTGAGAGGGGTGAACTTTCCCTCCAATGGGCCTGT
GATGCAGAAGAAAACCAAAGGGTGGGAGCCAAACACAGAGATGATGTATCCTGCAGATGGAGGACTGAGA
GGCTATACGCACATGGCTCTGAAGGTTGACGGAGGAGGCCACTTGTCATGCTCATTTGTGACCACGTACA
GGAGCAAGAAAACTGTCGGCAACATCAAAATGCCTGGCATACATGCGGTTGATCACCGCTTGGAACGACT
GGAGGAGTCTGACAACGAGATGTTTGTGGTACAACGGGAACATGCAGTTGCCAAGTTTGCTGGCCTTGGC
GGAGGAATGGATGAGCTGTACAAATGAGAATTCGATATCAAGCTTATCGATAATCAACCTCTGGATTACA
AAATTTGTGAAAGATTGACTGGTATTCTTAACTATGTTGCTCCTTTTACGCTATGTGGATACGCTGCTTT
AATGCCTTTGTATCATGCTATTGCTTCCCGTATGGCTTTCATTTTCTCCTCCTTGTATAAATCCTGGTTG
CTGTCTCTTTATGAGGAGTTGTGGCCCGTTGTCAGGCAACGTGGCGTGGTGTGCACTGTGTTTGCTGACG
CAACCCCCACTGGTTGGGGCATTGCCACCACCTGTCAGCTCCTTTCCGGGACTTTCGCTTTCCCCCTCCC
TATTGCCACGGCGGAACTCATCGCCGCCTGCCTTGCCCGCTGCTGGACAGGGGCTCGGCTGTTGGGCACT
GACAATTCCGTGGTGTTGTCGGGGAAATCATCGTCCTTTCCTTGGCTGCTCGCCTATGTTGCCACCTGGA
TTCTGCGCGGGACGTCCTTCTGCTACGTCCCTTCGGCCCTCAATCCAGCGGACCTTCCTTCCCGCGGCCT
GCTGCCGGCTCTGCGGCCTCTTCCGCGTCTTCGCCTTCGCCCTCAGACGAGTCGGATCTCCCTTTGGGCC
GCCTCCCCGCATCGATACCGAGCGCTGCTCGAGAGATCTACGGGTGGCATCCCTGTGACCCCTCCCCAGT
GCCTCTCCTGGCCCTGGAAGTTGCCACTCCAGTGCCCACCAGCCTTGTCCTAATAAAATTAAGTTGCATC
ATTTTGTCTGACTAGGTGTCCTTCTATAATATTATGGGGTGGAGGGGGGTGGTATGGAGCAAGGGGCAAG
TTGGGAAGACAACCTGTAGGGCCTGCGGGGTCTATTGGGAACCAAGCTGGAGTGCAGTGGCACAATCTTG
GCTCACTGCAATCTCCGCCTCCTGGGTTCAAGCGATTCTCCTGCCTCAGCCTCCCGAGTTGTTGGGATTC
CAGGCATGCATGACCAGGCTCAGCTAATTTTTGTTTTTTTGGTAGAGACGGGGTTTCACCATATTGGCCA
GGCTGGTCTCCAACTCCTAATCTCAGGTGATCTACCCACCTTGGCCTCCCAAATTGCTGGGATTACAGGC
GTGAACCACTGCTCCCTTCCCTGTCCTTCTGATTTTGTAGGTAACCACGTGCGGACCGAGCGGCCGCAGG
AACCCCTAGTGATGGAGTTGGCCACTCCCTCTCTGCGCGCTCGCTCGCTCACTGAGGCCGGGCGACCAAA
GGTCGCCCGACGCCCGGGCTTTGCCCGGGCGGCCTCAGTGAGCGAGCGAGCGCGCAGCTGCCTGCAGGGG
CGCCTGATGCGGTATTTTCTCCTTACGCATCTGTGCGGTATTTCACACCGCATA
[95 nt withheld, positions 3345-3439]
T
[46 nt withheld, positions 3441-3486]
C
[141 nt withheld, positions 3488-3628]
CCTTTGACGTTGGAGTCCACGTTCTTT
[37 nt withheld, positions 3656-3692]
ACTCTATCTCGGGCTATTCTTTTGATTTATAAGGGATTTTGCCGATTTCGGTCTATTGGTTAAAAAATGA
GCTGATTTAACAAAAATTTAACGCGAATTTTAACAAAATATTAACGTTTACAATTTTATGGTGCACTCTC
AGTACAATCTGCTCTGATGCCGCATAGTTAAGCCAGCCCCGACACCCGCCAACACCCGCTGACGCGCCCT
GACGGGCTTGTCTGCTCCCGGCATCCGCTTACAGACAAGCTGTGACCGTCTCCGGGAGCTGCATGTGTCA
GAGGTTTTCACCGTCATCACCGAAACGCGCGAGACGAAAGGGCCTCGTGATACGCCTATTTTTATAGGTT
AATGTCATGATAATAATGGTTTCTTAGACGTCAGGTGGCACTTTTCGGGGAAATGTGCGCGGAACCCCTA
TTTGTTTATTTTTCTAAATACATTCAAATATGTATCCGCTCATGAGACAATAACCCTGATAAATGCTTCA
ATAATATTGAAAAAGGAAGAGTATGAGTATTCAACATTTCCGTGTCGCCCTTATTCCCTTTTTTGCGGCA
TTTTGCCTTCCTGTTTTTGCTCACCCAGAAACGCTGGTGAAAGTAAAAGATGCTGAAGATCAGTTGGGTG
CACGAGTGGGTTACATCGAACTGGATCTCAACAGCGGTAAGATCCTTGAGAGTTTTCGCCCCGAAGAACG
TTTTCCAATGATGAGCACTTTTAAAGTTCTGCTATGTGGCGCGGTATTATCCCGTATTGACGCCGGGCAA
GAGCAACTCGGTCGCCGCATACACTATTCTCAGAATGACTTGGTTGAGTACTCACCAGTCACAGAAAAGC
ATCTTACGGATGGCATGACAGTAAGAGAATTATGCAGTGCTGCCATAACCATGAGTGATAACACTGCGGC
CAACTTACTTCTGACAACGATCGGAGGACCGAAGGAGCTAACCGCTTTTTTGCACAACATGGGGGATCAT
GTAACTCGCCTTGATCGTTGGGAACCGGAGCTGAATGAAGCCATACCAAACGACGAGCGTGACACCACGA
TGCCTGTAGCAATGGCAACAACGTTGCGCAAACTATTAACTGGCGAACTACTTACTCTAGCTTCCCGGCA
ACAATTAATAGACTGGATGGAGGCGGATAAAGTTGCAGGACCACTTCTGCGCTCGGCCCTTCCGGCTGGC
TGGTTTATTGCTGATAAATCTGGAGCCGGTGAGCGTGGGTCTCGCGGTATCATTGCAGCACTGGGGCCAG
ATGGTAAGCCCTCCCGTATCGTAGTTATCTACACGACGGGGAGTCAGGCAACTATGGATGAACGAAATAG
ACAGATCGCTGAGATAGGTGCCTCACTGATTAAGCATTGGTAACTGTCAGACCAAGTTTACTCATATATA
CTTTAGATTGATTTAAAACTTCATTTTTAATTTAAAAGGATCTAGGTGAAGATCCTTTTTGATAATCTCA
TGACCAAAATCCCTTAACGTGAGTTTTCGTTCCACTGAGCGTCAGACCCCGTAGAAAAGATCAAAGGATC
TTCTTGAGATCCTTTTTTTCTGCGCGTAATCTGCTGCTTGCAAACAAAAAAACCACCGCTACCAGCGGTG
GTTTGTTTGCCGGATCAAGAGCTACCAACTCTTTTTCCGAAGGTAACTGGCTTCAGCAGAGCGCAGATAC
CAAATACTGTTCTTCTAGTGTAGCCGTAGTTAGGCCACCACTTCAAGAACTCTGTAGCACCGCCTACATA
CCTCGCTCTGCTAATCCTGTTACCAGTGGCTGCTGCCAGTGGCGATAAGTCGTGTCTTACCGGGTTGGAC
TCAAGACGATAGTTACCGGATAAGGCGCAGCGGTCGGGCTGAACGGGGGGTTCGTGCACACAGCCCAGCT
TGGAGCGAACGACCTACACCGAACTGAGATACCTACAGCGTGAGCTATGAGAAAGCGCCACGCTTCCCGA
AGGGAGAAAGGCGGACAGGTATCCGGTAAGCGGCAGGGTCGGAACAGGAGAGCGCACGAGGGAGCTTCCA
GGGGGAAACGCCTGGTATCTTTATAGTCCTGTCGGGTTTCGCCACCTCTGACTTGAGCGTCGATTTTTGT
GATGCTCGTCAGGGGGGCGGAGCCTATGGAAAAACGCCAGCAACGCGGCCTTTTTACGGTTCCTGGCCTT
TTGCTGGCCTTTTGCTCACATGT
